>Addgene plasmid #105544 | pENN.AAV.CB7.CI.mCherry.WPRE.RBG | depositor full sequence | sequence record 201066 | pENN.AAV.CB7.CI.mCherry.WPRE.RBG sequence 6502 bps
CTGCGCGCTCGCTCGCTCACTGAGGCCGCCCGGGCAAAGCCCGGGCGTCGGGCGACCTTTGGTCGCCCGG
CCTCAGTGAGCGAGCGAGCGCGCAGAGAGGGAGTGGCCAACTCCATCACTAGGGGTTCCTTGTAGTTAAT
GATTAACCCGCCATGCTACTTATCTACCAGGGTAATGGGGATCCTCTAGAACTATAGCTAGTCGACATTG
ATTATTGACTAGTTATTAATAGTAATCAATTACGGGGTCATTAGTTCATAGCCCATATATGGAGTTCCGC
GTTACATAACTTACGGTAAATGGCCCGCCTGGCTGACCGCCCAACGACCCCCGCCCATTGACGTCAATAA
TGACGTATGTTCCCATAGTAACGCCAATAGGGACTTTCCATTGACGTCAATGGGTGGAGTATTTACGGTA
AACTGCCCACTTGGCAGTACATCAAGTGTATCATATGCCAAGTACGCCCCCTATTGACGTCAATGACGGT
AAATGGCCCGCCTGGCATTATGCCCAGTACATGACCTTATGGGACTTTCCTACTTGGCAGTACATCTACG
TATTAGTCATCGCTATTACCATGGTCGAGGTGAGCCCCACGTTCTGCTTCACTCTCCCCATCTCCCCCCC
CTCCCCACCCCCAATTTTGTATTTATTTATTTTTTAATTATTTTGTGCAGCGATGGGGGCGGGGGGGGGG
GGGGGGCGCGCGCCAGGCGGGGCGGGGCGGGGCGAGGGGCGGGGCGGGGCGAGGCGGAGAGGTGCGGCGG
CAGCCAATCAGAGCGGCGCGCTCCGAAAGTTTCCTTTTATGGCGAGGCGGCGGCGGCGGCGGCCCTATAA
AAAGCGAAGCGCGCGGCGGGCGGGAGTCGCTGCGCGCTGCCTTCGCCCCGTGCCCCGCTCCGCCGCCGCC
TCGCGCCGCCCGCCCCGGCTCTGACTGACCGCGTTACTCCCACAGGTGAGCGGGCGGGACGGCCCTTCTC
CTCCGGGCTGTAATTAGCGCTTGGTTTAATGACGGCTTGTTTCTTTTCTGTGGCTGCGTGAAAGCCTTGA
GGGGCTCCGGGAGGGCCCTTTGTGCGGGGGGAGCGGCTCGGGGGGTGCGTGCGTGTGTGTGTGCGTGGGG
AGCGCCGCGTGCGGCTCCGCGCTGCCCGGCGGCTGTGAGCGCTGCGGGCGCGGCGCGGGGCTTTGTGCGC
TCCGCAGTGTGCGCGAGGGGAGCGCGGCCGGGGGCGGTGCCCCGCGGTGCGGGGGGGGCTGCGAGGGGAA
CAAAGGCTGCGTGCGGGGTGTGTGCGTGGGGGGGTGAGCAGGGGGTGTGGGCGCGTCGGTCGGGCTGCAA
CCCCCCCTGCACCCCCCTCCCCGAGTTGCTGAGCACGGCCCGGCTTCGGGTGCGGGGCTCCGTACGGGGC
GTGGCGCGGGGCTCGCCGTGCCGGGCGGGGGGTGGCGGCAGGTGGGGGTGCCGGGCGGGGCGGGGCCGCC
TCGGGCCGGGGAGGGCTCGGGGGAGGGGCGCGGCGGCCCCCGGAGCGCCGGCGGCTGTCGAGGCGCGGCG
AGCCGCAGCCATTGCCTTTTATGGTAATCGTGCGAGAGGGCGCAGGGACTTCCTTTGTCCCAAATCTGTG
CGGAGCCGAAATCTGGGAGGCGCCGCCGCACCCCCTCTAGCGGGCGCGGGGCGAAGCGGTGCGGCGCCGG
CAGGAAGGAAATGGGCGGGGAGGGCCTTCGTGCGTCGCCGCGCCGCCGTCCCCTTCTCCCTCTCCAGCCT
CGGGGCTGTCCGCGGGGGGACGGCTGCCTTCGGGGGGGACGGGGCAGGGCGGGGTTCGGCTTCTGGCGTG
TGACCGGCGGCTCTAGAGCCTCTGCTAACCATGTTCATGCCTTCTTCTTTTTCCTACAGCTCCTGGGCAA
CGTGCTGGTTATTGTGCTGTCTCATCATTTTGGCAAAGAATTCACGCTAGATTTAAGAAGGAGATATACA
TATGGTGAGCAAGGGCGAGGAGGATAACATGGCCATCATCAAGGAGTTCATGCGCTTCAAGGTGCACATG
GAGGGCTCCGTGAACGGCCACGAGTTCGAGATCGAGGGCGAGGGCGAGGGCCGCCCCTACGAGGGCACCC
AGACCGCCAAGCTGAAGGTGACCAAGGGTGGCCCCCTGCCCTTCGCCTGGGACATCCTGTCCCCTCAGTT
CATGTACGGCTCCAAGGCCTACGTGAAGCACCCCGCCGACATCCCCGACTACTTGAAGCTGTCCTTCCCC
GAGGGCTTCAAGTGGGAGCGCGTGATGAACTTCGAGGACGGCGGCGTGGTGACCGTGACCCAGGACTCCT
CCCTGCAGGACGGCGAGTTCATCTACAAGGTGAAGCTGCGCGGCACCAACTTCCCCTCCGACGGCCCCGT
AATGCAGAAGAAGACCATGGGCTGGGAGGCCTCCTCCGAGCGGATGTACCCCGAGGACGGCGCCCTGAAG
GGCGAGATCAAGCAGAGGCTGAAGCTGAAGGACGGCGGCCACTACGACGCTGAGGTCAAGACCACCTACA
AGGCCAAGAAGCCCGTGCAGCTGCCCGGCGCCTACAACGTCAACATCAAGTTGGACATCACCTCCCACAA
CGAGGACTACACCATCGTGGAACAGTACGAACGCGCCGAGGGCCGCCACTCCACCGGCGGCATGGACGAG
CTGTACAAGTAAGCATGCAAGCTTCGAGGACGGGGTGAACTACGCCTGAATCAAGCTTATCGATAATCAA
CCTCTGGATTACAAAATTTGTGAAAGATTGACTGGTATTCTTAACTATGTTGCTCCTTTTACGCTATGTG
GATACGCTGCTTTAATGCCTTTGTATCATGCTATTGCTTCCCGTATGGCTTTCATTTTCTCCTCCTTGTA
TAAATCCTGGTTGCTGTCTCTTTATGAGGAGTTGTGGCCCGTTGTCAGGCAACGTGGCGTGGTGTGCACT
GTGTTTGCTGACGCAACCCCCACTGGTTGGGGCATTGCCACCACCTGTCAGCTCCTTTCCGGGACTTTCG
CTTTCCCCCTCCCTATTGCCACGGCGGAACTCATCGCCGCCTGCCTTGCCCGCTGCTGGACAGGGGCTCG
GCTGTTGGGCACTGACAATTCCGTGGTGTTGTCGGGGAAATCATCGTCCTTTCCTTGGCTGCTCGCCTGT
GTTGCCACCTGGATTCTGCGCGGGACGTCCTTCTGCTACGTCCCTTCGGCCCTCAATCCAGCGGACCTTC
CTTCCCGCGGCCTGCTGCCGGCTCTGCGGCCTCTTCCGCGTCTTCGCCTTCGCCCTCAGACGAGTCGGAT
CTCCCTTTGGGCCGCCTCCCCGCATCGATACCGTCGATGAGGATCCGATCTTTTTCCCTCTGCCAAAAAT
TATGGGGACATCATGAAGCCCCTTGAGCATCTGACTTCTGGCTAATAAAGGAAATTTATTTTCATTGCAA
TAGTGTGTTGGAATTTTTTGTGTCTCTCACTCGGAAGCAATTCGTTGATCTGAATTTCGACCACCCATAA
TACCCATTACCCTGGTAGATAAGTAGCATGGCGGGTTAATCATTAACTACAAGGAACCCCTAGTGATGGA
GTTGGCCACTCCCTCTCTGCGCGCTCGCTCGCTCACTGAGGCCGGGCGACCAAAGGTCGCCCGACGCCCG
GGCTTTGCCCGGGCGGCCTCAGTGAGCGAGCGAGCGCGCAGCCTTAATTAACCTAATTCACTGGCCGTCG
TTTTACAACGTCGTGACTGGGAAAACCCTGGCGTTACCCAACTTAATCGCCTTGCAGCACATCCCCCTTT
CGCCAGCTGGCGTAATAGCGAAGAGGCCCGCACCGATCGCCCTTCCCAACAGTTGCGCAGCCTGAATGGC
GAATGGG
[124 nt withheld, positions 3858-3981]
C
[91 nt withheld, positions 3983-4073]
A
[49 nt withheld, positions 4075-4123]
CCTTTGACGTTGGAGTCCACGTTCTTT
[37 nt withheld, positions 4151-4187]
ACCCTATCTCGGTCTATTCTTTTGATTTATAAGGGATTTTGCCGATTTCGGCCTATTGGTTAAAAAATGA
GCTGATTTAACAAAAATTTAACGCGAATTTTAACAAAATATTAACGCTTACAATTTAGGTGGCACTTTTC
GGGGAAATGTGCGCGGAACCCCTATTTGTTTATTTTTCTAAATACATTCAAATATGTATCCGCTCATGAG
ACAATAACCCTGATAAATGCTTCAATAATATTGAAAAAGGAAGAGTATGAGTATTCAACATTTCCGTGTC
GCCCTTATTCCCTTTTTTGCGGCATTTTGCCTTCCTGTTTTTGCTCACCCAGAAACGCTGGTGAAAGTAA
AAGATGCTGAAGATCAGTTGGGTGCACGAGTGGGTTACATCGAACTGGATCTCAACAGCGGTAAGATCCT
TGAGAGTTTTCGCCCCGAAGAACGTTTTCCAATGATGAGCACTTTTAAAGTTCTGCTATGTGGCGCGGTA
TTATCCCGTATTGACGCCGGGCAAGAGCAACTCGGTCGCCGCATACACTATTCTCAGAATGACTTGGTTG
AGTACTCACCAGTCACAGAAAAGCATCTTACGGATGGCATGACAGTAAGAGAATTATGCAGTGCTGCCAT
AACCATGAGTGATAACACTGCGGCCAACTTACTTCTGACAACGATCGGAGGACCGAAGGAGCTAACCGCT
TTTTTGCACAACATGGGGGATCATGTAACTCGCCTTGATCGTTGGGAACCGGAGCTGAATGAAGCCATAC
CAAACGACGAGCGTGACACCACGATGCCTGTAGCAATGGCAACAACGTTGCGCAAACTATTAACTGGCGA
ACTACTTACTCTAGCTTCCCGGCAACAATTAATAGACTGGATGGAGGCGGATAAAGTTGCAGGACCACTT
CTGCGCTCGGCCCTTCCGGCTGGCTGGTTTATTGCTGATAAATCTGGAGCCGGTGAGCGTGGGTCTCGCG
GTATCATTGCAGCACTGGGGCCAGATGGTAAGCCCTCCCGTATCGTAGTTATCTACACGACGGGGAGTCA
GGCAACTATGGATGAACGAAATAGACAGATCGCTGAGATAGGTGCCTCACTGATTAAGCATTGGTAACTG
TCAGACCAAGTTTACTCATATATACTTTAGATTGATTTAAAACTTCATTTTTAATTTAAAAGGATCTAGG
TGAAGATCCTTTTTGATAATCTCATGACCAAAATCCCTTAACGTGAGTTTTCGTTCCACTGAGCGTCAGA
CCCCGTAGAAAAGATCAAAGGATCTTCTTGAGATCCTTTTTTTCTGCGCGTAATCTGCTGCTTGCAAACA
AAAAAACCACCGCTACCAGCGGTGGTTTGTTTGCCGGATCAAGAGCTACCAACTCTTTTTCCGAAGGTAA
CTGGCTTCAGCAGAGCGCAGATACCAAATACTGTTCTTCTAGTGTAGCCGTAGTTAGGCCACCACTTCAA
GAACTCTGTAGCACCGCCTACATACCTCGCTCTGCTAATCCTGTTACCAGTGGCTGCTGCCAGTGGCGAT
AAGTCGTGTCTTACCGGGTTGGACTCAAGACGATAGTTACCGGATAAGGCGCAGCGGTCGGGCTGAACGG
GGGGTTCGTGCACACAGCCCAGCTTGGAGCGAACGACCTACACCGAACTGAGATACCTACAGCGTGAGCT
ATGAGAAAGCGCCACGCTTCCCGAAGGGAGAAAGGCGGACAGGTATCCGGTAAGCGGCAGGGTCGGAACA
GGAGAGCGCACGAGGGAGCTTCCAGGGGGAAACGCCTGGTATCTTTATAGTCCTGTCGGGTTTCGCCACC
TCTGACTTGAGCGTCGATTTTTGTGATGCTCGTCAGGGGGGCGGAGCCTATGGAAAAACGCCAGCAACGC
GGCCTTTTTACGGTTCCTGGCCTTTTGCTGGCCTTTTGCTCACATGTTCTTTCCTGCGTTATCCCCTGAT
TCTGTGGATAACCGTATTACCGCCTTTGAGTGAGCTGATACCGCTCGCCGCAGCCGAACGACCGAGCGCA
GCGAGTCAGTGAGCGAGGAAGCGGAAGAGCGCCCAATACGCAAACCGCCTCTCCCCGCGCGTTGGCCGAT
TCATTAATGCAGCTGGCACGACAGGTTTCCCGACTGGAAAGCGGGCAGTGAGCGCAACGCAATTAATGTG
AGTTAGCTCACTCATTAGGCACCCCAGGCTTTACACTTTATGCTTCCGGCTCGTATGTTGTGTGGAATTG
TGAGCGGATAACAATTTCACACAGGAAACAGCTATGACCATGATTACGCCAGATTTAATTAAGGCCTTAA
TTAGG
Features (pLannotate 1.2.2; 18 found; start..end, strand, type, name):
    204..583     +  enhancer       CMV enhancer: human cytomegalovirus immediate early enhancer
    585..862     +  promoter       chicken β-actin promoter: No description available
    863..1879    +  intron         chimeric intron: chimera between introns from chicken β-actin and rabbit β-globin
   1877..1957    +  CDS            HBB (fragment): HBB_ELEMA - Experimental evidence at protein level: Swiss-Prot protein existence level 1. Involved in oxygen transport from the lung to the various peripheral tissues. From Elephas maximus (Indian elephant).
   1962..2669    +  CDS            mCherry: mCherry is a basic (constitutively fluorescent) red fluorescent protein published in 2004, derived from Discosoma sp.. It is reported to be a very rapidly-maturing monomer with low acid sensitivity.
   2725..3313    +  misc_feature   WPRE: woodchuck hepatitis virus posttranscriptional regulatory element
   3404..3459    +  polyA_signal   β-globin poly(A) signal: rabbit β-globin polyadenylation signal (Gil and Proudfoot, 1987)
   3552..3682    +  repeat_region  AAV2 ITR (fragment): inverted terminal repeat of adeno-associated virus serotype 2 inverted
   3696..3853    +  CDS            lacZα (fragment): LacZα fragment of β-galactosidase; lacZ fragment
   3858..4286    +  rep_origin     f1 ori (sequence partly withheld): f1 bacteriophage origin of replication; arrow indicates direction of (+) strand synthesis
   4339..4443    +  promoter       AmpR promoter: bla
   4444..5304    +  CDS            AmpR: β-lactamase; bla; confers resistance to ampicillin, carbenicillin, and related antibiotics
   5475..6063    +  rep_origin     ori: high-copy-number ColE1/pMB1/pBR322/pUC origin of replication
   6246..6338    +  CDS            lacI (fragment): lac repressor; lacI; The lac repressor binds to the lac operator to inhibit transcription in E. coli. This inhibition can be relieved by adding lactose or isopropyl-β-D-thiogalactopyranoside (IPTG).
   6351..6372    +  protein_bind   CAP binding site: CAP binding activates transcription in the presence of cAMP. E. coli catabolite activator protein
   6387..6417    +  promoter       lac promoter: promoter for the E. coli lac operon
   6425..6441    +  protein_bind   lac operator: The lac repressor binds to the lac operator to inhibit transcription in E. coli. This inhibition can be relieved by adding lactose or isopropyl-β-D-thiogalactopyranoside (IPTG). lac repressor encoded by lacI
   6502..130     -  repeat_region  AAV2 ITR (fragment) (across the origin): inverted terminal repeat of adeno-associated virus serotype 2 inverted
