[The description below was written by a language model from this plasmid's Addgene catalogue record and pLannotate feature annotations shown in this document.]
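Description:
pENN.AAV.CB7.CI.mCherry.WPRE.RBG is a 6,502-nt AAV cis (transfer) plasmid on a pAAV backbone, built for mammalian expression of the red fluorescent protein mCherry. The expression cassette lies between two AAV2 inverted terminal repeats, one of which spans the plasmid's numbering origin. Both are annotated as fragments. The ITRs are the only viral sequences needed in cis for replication and packaging of the intervening DNA into AAV capsids, with rep, cap and helper functions supplied separately. In bacteria the plasmid is maintained through a high-copy ColE1/pUC-type origin and selected with ampicillin via the AmpR (β-lactamase) gene. The backbone also carries an f1 phage origin and leftover lac elements (lacZα and lacI fragments, CAP site, lac promoter and operator) that play no part in the payload.

Expression is driven by the CB7 promoter, which the feature table resolves into the human CMV immediate-early enhancer joined to the chicken β-actin promoter. This is followed by a chimeric chicken β-actin/rabbit β-globin intron, the "CI" of the name, which provides a splicing event that generally improves mRNA output. A short hit annotated as a β-globin coding fragment sits at the intron's 3′ end and most likely reflects the globin-derived exon sequence of this hybrid rather than an intended protein product. The mCherry coding sequence follows, then a WPRE to enhance transcript stability and expression, and the rabbit β-globin polyadenylation signal ("RBG"). The result is a strong, constitutive, broadly active reporter cassette. It is suited to producing AAV for labelling transduced cells or as a fluorescent control vector, and the record notes that an AAV9 viral preparation is available.
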