Addgene plasmid #105544: pENN.AAV.CB7.CI.mCherry.WPRE.RBG
Purpose: AAV expression of mCherry from CB7 promoter
Depositing lab: James M. Wilson. Depositing organization: University of Pennsylvania.
Backbone
  Vector backbone: pAAV
  Vector type: Mammalian Expression, AAV
Growth in bacteria
  Bacterial resistance: Ampicillin, 100 μg/mL
  Growth temperature: 37°C
  Growth strain: NEB Stable
  Copy number: Unknown
Gene/Insert
  Gene/Insert name: CB7-CI-mCherry
  Promoter: CB7
  Cloning method: Unknown
Terms and licenses: Academic/Nonprofit Terms; Industry Terms: Not Available to Industry
Depositor comments: Penn Vector Core number p1969
How to cite: pENN.AAV.CB7.CI.mCherry.WPRE.RBG was a gift from James M. Wilson (Addgene plasmid # 105544 ; http://n2t.net/addgene:105544 ; RRID:Addgene_105544) For viral preps, please replace (Addgene plasmid # 105544) in the above sentence with: (Addgene viral prep # 105544-AAV9)
