>Addgene plasmid #105544 | pENN.AAV.CB7.CI.mCherry.WPRE.RBG | addgene partial sequence | sequence record 202387 | Addgene NGS Partial Result
GGGGCGGGGCGGGGCGAGGCGGAGAGGTGCGGCGGCAGCCAATCAGAGCGGCGCGCTCCGAAAGTTTCCT
TTTATGGCGAGGCGGCGGCGGCGGCGGCCCTATAAAAAGCGAAGCGCGCGGCGGGCGGGAGTCGCTGCGC
GCTGCCTTCGCCCCGTGCCCCGCTCCGCCGCCGCCTCGCGCCGCCCGCCCCGGCTCTGACTGACCGCGTT
ACTCCCACAGGTGAGCGGGCGGGACGGCCCTTCTCCTCCGGGCTGTAATTAGCGCTTGGTTTAATGACGG
CTTGTTTCTTTTCTGTGGCTGCGTGAAAGCCTTGAGGGGCTCCGGGAGGGCCCTTTGTGCGGGGGGAGCG
GCTCGGGGGGTGCGTGCGTGTGTGTGTGCGTGGGGAGCGCCGCGTGCGGCTCCGCGCTGCCCGGCGGCTG
TGAGCGCTGCGGGCGCGGCGCGGGGCTTTGTGCGCTCCGCAGTGTGCGCGAGGGGAGCGCGGCCGGGGGC
GGTGCCCCGCGGTGCGGGGGGGGCTGCGAGGGGAACAAAGGCTGCGTGCGGGGTGTGTGCGTGGGGGGGT
GAGCAGGGGGTGTGGGCGCGTCGGTCGGGCTGCAACCCCCCCTGCACCCCCCTCCCCGAGTTGCTGAGCA
CGGCCCGGCTTCGGGTGCGGGGCTCCGTACGGGGCGTGGCGCGGGGCTCGCCGTGCCGGGCGGGGGGTGG
CGGCAGGTGGGGGTGCCGGGCGGGGCGGGGCCGCCTCGGGCCGGGGAGGGCTCGGGGGAGGGGCGCGGCG
GCCCCCGGAGCGCCGGCGGCTGTCGAGGCGCGGCGAGCCGCAGCCATTGCCTTTTATGGTAATCGTGCGA
GAGGGCGCAGGGACTTCCTTTGTCCCAAATCTGTGCGGAGCCGAAATCTGGGAGGCGCCGCCGCACCCCC
TCTAGCGGGCGCGGGGCGAAGCGGTGCGGCGCCGGCAGGAAGGAAATGGGCGGGGAGGGCCTTCGTGCGT
CGCCGCGCCGCCGTCCCCTTCTCCCTCTCCAGCCTCGGGGCTGTCCGCGGGGGGACGGCTGCCTTCGGGG
GGGACGGGGCAGGGCGGGGTTCGGCTTCTGGCGTGTGACCGGCGGCTCTAGAGCCTCTGCTAACCATGTT
CATGCCTTCTTCTTTTTCCTACAGCTCCTGGGCAACGTGCTGGTTATTGTGCTGTCTCATCATTTTGGCA
AAGAATTCACGCTAGATTTAAGAAGGAGATATACATATGGTGAGCAAGGGCGAGGAGGATAACATGGCCA
TCATCAAGGAGTTCATGCGCTTCAAGGTGCACATGGAGGGCTCCGTGAACGGCCACGAGTTCGAGATCGA
GGGCGAGGGCGAGGGCCGCCCCTACGAGGGCACCCAGACCGCCAAGCTGAAGGTGACCAAGGGTGGCCCC
CTGCCCTTCGCCTGGGACATCCTGTCCCCTCAGTTCATGTACGGCTCCAAGGCCTACGTGAAGCACCCCG
CCGACATCCCCGACTACTTGAAGCTGTCCTTCCCCGAGGGCTTCAAGTGGGAGCGCGTGATGAACTTCGA
GGACGGCGGCGTGGTGACCGTGACCCAGGACTCCTCCCTGCAGGACGGCGAGTTCATCTACAAGGTGAAG
CTGCGCGGCACCAACTTCCCCTCCGACGGCCCCGTAATGCAGAAGAAGACCATGGGCTGGGAGGCCTCCT
CCGAGCGGATGTACCCCGAGGACGGCGCCCTGAAGGGCGAGATCAAGCAGAGGCTGAAGCTGAAGGACGG
CGGCCACTACGACGCTGAGGTCAAGACCACCTACAAGGCCAAGAAGCCCGTGCAGCTGCCCGGCGCCTAC
AACGTCAACATCAAGTTGGACATCACCTCCCACAACGAGGACTACACCATCGTGGAACAGTACGAACGCG
CCGAGGGCCGCCACTCCACCGGCGGCATGGACGAGCTGTACAAGTAAGCATGCAAGCTTCGAGGACGGGG
TGAACTACGCCTGAATCAAGCTTATCGATAATCAACCTCTGGATTACAAAATTTGTGAAAGATTGACTGG
TATTCTTAACTATGTTGCTCCTTTTACGCTATGTGGATACGCTGCTTTAATGCCTTTGTATCATGCTATT
GCTTCCCGTATGGCTTTCATTTTCTCCTCCTTGTATAAATCCTGGTTGCTGTCTCTTTATGAGGAGTTGT
GGCCCGTTGTCAGGCAACGTGGCGTGGTGTGCACTGTGTTTGCTGACGCAACCCCCACTGGTTGGGGCAT
TGCCACCACCTGTCAGCTCCTTTCCGGGACTTTCGCTTTCCCCCTCCCTATTGCCACGGCGGAACTCATC
GCCGCCTGCCTTGCCCGCTGCTGGACAGGGGCTCGGCTGTTGGGCACTGACAATTCCGTGGTGTTGTCGG
GGAAATCATCGTCCTTTCCTTGGCTGCTCGCCTGTGTTGCCACCTGGATTCTGCGCGGGACGTCCTTCTG
CTACGTCCCTTCGGCCCTCAATCCAGCGGACCTTCCTTCCCGCGGCCTGCTGCCGGCTCTGCGGCCTCTT
CCGCGTCTTCGCCTTCGCCCTCAGACGAGTCGGATCTCCCTTTGGGCCGCCTCCCCGCATCGATACCGTC
GATGAGGATCCGATCTTTTTCCCTCTGCCAAAAATTATGGGGACATCATGAAGCCCCTTGAGCATCTGAC
TTCTGGCTAATAAAGGAAATTTATTTTCATTGCAATAGTGTGTTGGAATTTTTTGTGTCTCTCACTCGGA
AGCAATTCGTTGATCTGAATTTCGACCACCCATAATACCCATTACCCTGGTAGATAAGTAGCATGGCGGG
TTAATCATTAACTACAAGGAACCCCTAGTGATGGAGTTGGCCACTCCCTCTCTGCGCGCTCGCTCGCTCA
CTGAGGCCGGGCGACCAAAGGTCGCCCGACGCCCGGGCTTTGCCCGGGCGGCCTCAGTGAGCGAGCGAGC
GCGCAGCCTTAATTAACCTAATTCACTGGCCGTCGTTTTACAACGTCGTGACTGGGAAAACCCTGGCGTT
ACCCAACTTAATCGCCTTGCAGCACATCCCCCTTTCGCCAGCTGGCGTAATAGCGAAGAGGCCCGCACCG
ATCGCCCTTCCCAACAGTTGCGCAGCCTGAATGGCGAATGGG
[124 nt withheld, positions 3123-3246]
C
[91 nt withheld, positions 3248-3338]
A
[49 nt withheld, positions 3340-3388]
CCTTTGACGTTGGAGTCCACGTTCTTT
[37 nt withheld, positions 3416-3452]
ACCCTATCTCGGTCTATTCTTTTGATTTATAAGGGATTTTGCCGATTTCGGCCTATTGGTTAAAAAATGA
GCTGATTTAACAAAAATTTAACGCGAATTTTAACAAAATATTAACGCTTACAATTTAGGTGGCACTTTTC
GGGGAAATGTGCGCGGAACCCCTATTTGTTTATTTTTCTAAATACATTCAAATATGTATCCGCTCATGAG
ACAATAACCCTGATAAATGCTTCAATAATATTGAAAAAGGAAGAGTATGAGTATTCAACATTTCCGTGTC
GCCCTTATTCCCTTTTTTGCGGCATTTTGCCTTCCTGTTTTTGCTCACCCAGAAACGCTGGTGAAAGTAA
AAGATGCTGAAGATCAGTTGGGTGCACGAGTGGGTTACATCGAACTGGATCTCAACAGCGGTAAGATCCT
TGAGAGTTTTCGCCCCGAAGAACGTTTTCCAATGATGAGCACTTTTAAAGTTCTGCTATGTGGCGCGGTA
TTATCCCGTATTGACGCCGGGCAAGAGCAACTCGGTCGCCGCATACACTATTCTCAGAATGACTTGGTTG
AGTACTCACCAGTCACAGAAAAGCATCTTACGGATGGCATGACAGTAAGAGAATTATGCAGTGCTGCCAT
AACCATGAGTGATAACACTGCGGCCAACTTACTTCTGACAACGATCGGAGGACCGAAGGAGCTAACCGCT
TTTTTGCACAACATGGGGGATCATGTAACTCGCCTTGATCGTTGGGAACCGGAGCTGAATGAAGCCATAC
CAAACGACGAGCGTGACACCACGATGCCTGTAGCAATGGCAACAACGTTGCGCAAACTATTAACTGGCGA
ACTACTTACTCTAGCTTCCCGGCAACAATTAATAGACTGGATGGAGGCGGATAAAGTTGCAGGACCACTT
CTGCGCTCGGCCCTTCCGGCTGGCTGGTTTATTGCTGATAAATCTGGAGCCGGTGAGCGTGGGTCTCGCG
GTATCATTGCAGCACTGGGGCCAGATGGTAAGCCCTCCCGTATCGTAGTTATCTACACGACGGGGAGTCA
GGCAACTATGGATGAACGAAATAGACAGATCGCTGAGATAGGTGCCTCACTGATTAAGCATTGGTAACTG
TCAGACCAAGTTTACTCATATATACTTTAGATTGATTTAAAACTTCATTTTTAATTTAAAAGGATCTAGG
TGAAGATCCTTTTTGATAATCTCATGACCAAAATCCCTTAACGTGAGTTTTCGTTCCACTGAGCGTCAGA
CCCCGTAGAAAAGATCAAAGGATCTTCTTGAGATCCTTTTTTTCTGCGCGTAATCTGCTGCTTGCAAACA
AAAAAACCACCGCTACCAGCGGTGGTTTGTTTGCCGGATCAAGAGCTACCAACTCTTTTTCCGAAGGTAA
CTGGCTTCAGCAGAGCGCAGATACCAAATACTGTTCTTCTAGTGTAGCCGTAGTTAGGCCACCACTTCAA
GAACTCTGTAGCACCGCCTACATACCTCGCTCTGCTAATCCTGTTACCAGTGGCTGCTGCCAGTGGCGAT
AAGTCGTGTCTTACCGGGTTGGACTCAAGACGATAGTTACCGGATAAGGCGCAGCGGTCGGGCTGAACGG
GGGGTTCGTGCACACAGCCCAGCTTGGAGCGAACGACCTACACCGAACTGAGATACCTACAGCGTGAGCT
ATGAGAAAGCGCCACGCTTCCCGAAGGGAGAAAGGCGGACAGGTATCCGGTAAGCGGCAGGGTCGGAACA
GGAGAGCGCACGAGGGAGCTTCCAGGGGGAAACGCCTGGTATCTTTATAGTCCTGTCGGGTTTCGCCACC
TCTGACTTGAGCGTCGATTTTTGTGATGCTCGTCAGGGGGGCGGAGCCTATGGAAAAACGCCAGCAACGC
GGCCTTTTTACGGTTCCTGGCCTTTTGCTGGCCTTTTGCTCACATGTTCTTTCCTGCGTTATCCCCTGAT
TCTGTGGATAACCGTATTACCGCCTTTGAGTGAGCTGATACCGCTCGCCGCAGCCGAACGACCGAGCGCA
GCGAGTCAGTGAGCGAGGAAGCGGAAGAGCGCCCAATACGCAAACCGCCTCTCCCCGCGCGTTGGCCGAT
TCATTAATGCAGCTGGCACGACAGGTTTCCCGACTGGAAAGCGGGCAGTGAGCGCAACGCAATTAATGTG
AGTTAGCTCACTCATTAGGCACCCCAGGCTTTACACTTTATGCTTCCGGCTCGTATGTTGTGTGGAATTG
TGAGCGGATAACAATTTCACACAGGAAACAGCTATGACCATGATTACGCCAGATTTAATTAAGGCCTTAA
TTAGGCTGCGCGCTCGCTCGCTCACTGAGGCCGCCCGGGCAAAGCCCGGGCGTCGGGCGACCTTTGGTCG
CCCGGCCTCAGTGAGCGAGCGAGCGCGCAGAGAGGGAGTGGCCAACTCCATCACTAGGGGTTCCTTGTAG
TTAATGATTAACCCGCCATGCTACTTATCTACCAGGGTAATGGGGATCCTCTAGAACTATAGCTAGTCGA
CATTGATTATTGACTAGTTATTAATAGTAATCAATTACGGGGTCATTAGTTCATAGCCCATATATGGAGT
TCCGCGTTACATAACTTACGGTAAATGGCCCGCCTGGCTGACCGCCCAACGACCCCCGCCCATTGACGTC
AATAATGACGTATGTTCCCATAGTAACGCCAATAGGGACTTTCCATTGACGTCAATGGGTGGAGTATTTA
CGGTAAACTGCCCACTTGGCAGTACATCAAGTGTATCATATGCCAAGTACGCCCCCTATTGACGTCAATG
ACGGTAAATGGCCCGCCTGGCATTATGCCCAGTACATGACCTTATGGGACTTTCCTACTTGGCAGTACAT
CTACGTATTAGTCATCGCTATTACCATGGTCGAGGTGAGCCCCACGTTCTGCTTCACTCTCCCCATCTCC
CCCCCCTCCCCACCCCCAATTTTGTATTTATTTATTTTTTAATTATTTTGTGCAGCGATGGGGGCGGGGG
GGGGGGG
